Addgene plasmid #97387: PEP101E
Purpose: binary construct of cytosolic sfGFP1-10 for plant
Depositing lab: Savithramma Dinesh-Kumar. Depositing organization: University of California, Davis. Publication: Spatiotemporal Monitoring of Pseudomonas syringae Effectors via Type III Secretion Using Split Fluorescent Protein Fragments. Park E, Lee HY, Woo J, Choi D, Dinesh-Kumar SP. Plant Cell. 2017 Jul;29(7):1571-1584. doi: 10.1105/tpc.17.00047. Epub 2017 Jun 14. PubMed 28619883.
Backbone
  Vector backbone: pCAMBIA1380
  Vector type: Plant Expression
  Selectable markers: Hygromycin
Growth in bacteria
  Bacterial resistance: Kanamycin, 50 μg/mL
  Growth temperature: 37°C
  Growth strain: DH5alpha
  Copy number: High Copy
Gene/Insert
  Gene/Insert name: sfGFP1-10OPT
  Species: Synthetic
Terms and licenses: Academic/Nonprofit Terms; Industry Terms: Not Available to Industry
Depositor comments: Addgene’s sequencing results found an insertion of IS4 transposase in this vector not annotated in the original sequence. The depositor has verified that this vector is functional for target gene expression.
How to cite: PEP101E was a gift from Savithramma Dinesh-Kumar (Addgene plasmid # 97387 ; http://n2t.net/addgene:97387 ; RRID:Addgene_97387)
