[The description below was written by a language model from this plasmid's Addgene catalogue record and pLannotate feature annotations shown in this document.]
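Description:
PEP101E is a plant binary vector built on the pCAMBIA1380 backbone for Agrobacterium-mediated delivery of a cytosolic split-GFP detector fragment, sfGFP1-10OPT. The backbone carries a high-copy ColE1/pBR322-type origin with the bom mobilisation region for propagation in E. coli. It also carries the pVS1 oriV with the RepA replication and StaA stability proteins for maintenance in Agrobacterium. Bacterial selection is by kanamycin (aphA-3). Sequencing of the deposited plasmid found an IS4 transposase insertion absent from the original map. The RNA-OUT annotation in the otherwise unannotated stretch between the ori and KanR may mark its location, although the record does not say where it lies. The depositor reports that the plasmid still expresses the target gene.

Between the nopaline-type left and right T-DNA border repeats are two plant cassettes. Next to the left border, an enhanced CaMV 35S promoter drives hygromycin B phosphotransferase, ending in the CaMV poly(A) signal, which allows hygromycin selection of transformed plant tissue. The payload is a synthetic superfolder GFP fragment, annotated as a partial sfGFP coding sequence, as expected for strands 1–10 lacking the eleventh beta-strand. It is followed by a short His-tag-like fragment and the NOS terminator near the right border. The feature table does not annotate a promoter for this insert, although a sizeable unannotated region lies upstream of it, so the driving promoter is not stated in the record.

On its own sfGFP1-10 is non-fluorescent and becomes fluorescent only when complemented by a protein tagged with the small GFP11 strand. The associated publication used this system to follow Pseudomonas syringae effectors delivered into plant cells by type III secretion. This construct supplies the cytosolic detector fragment in the plant.
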