Features (pLannotate 1.2.2; 17 found; start..end, strand, type, name):
      5..23      +  CDS            9xHis (fragment): 9xHis affinity tag
     58..310     +  terminator     NOS terminator: nopaline synthase terminator and poly(A) signal
    332..356     +  misc_feature   RB T-DNA repeat: right border repeat from nopaline C58 T-DNA
    696..1097    +  CDS            Y4CG_SINFN (fragment): Protein inferred from homology: Swiss-Prot protein existence level 3. From Sinorhizobium fredii (strain NBRC 101917 / NGR234).
   1657..2286    +  CDS            pVS1 StaA: stability protein from the Pseudomonas plasmid pVS1 (Heeb et al., 2000)
   2715..3788    +  CDS            pVS1 RepA: replication protein from the Pseudomonas plasmid pVS1 (Heeb et al., 2000)
   3854..4048    +  rep_origin     pVS1 oriV: origin of replication for the Pseudomonas plasmid pVS1 (Heeb et al., 2000)
   4251..4290    +  CDS            rop (fragment): Rop protein, which maintains plasmids at low copy number; rop
   4392..4532    +  misc_feature   bom: basis of mobility region from pBR322
   4718..5306    -  rep_origin     ori: high-copy-number ColE1/pMB1/pBR322/pUC origin of replication
   5414..5483    -  ncRNA          RNA-OUT: Accession: RF00240 - RNA-OUT
   6731..7525    -  CDS            KanR: aminoglycoside phosphotransferase; aphA-3; confers resistance to kanamycin
   7950..7974    +  misc_feature   LB T-DNA repeat: left border repeat from nopaline C58 T-DNA
   8052..8226    -  polyA_signal   CaMV poly(A) signal: cauliflower mosaic virus polyadenylation signal
   8267..9292    -  CDS            HygR: hygromycin B phosphotransferase confers resistance to hygromycin
   9359..10035   -  promoter       CaMV 35S promoter (enhanced): cauliflower mosaic virus 35S promoter with a duplicated enhancer region
  11516..12154   +  CDS            superfolder GFP (fragment): GFP variant that folds robustly even when fused to poorly folded proteins (Pédelacq et al., 2006)
>Addgene plasmid #97387 | PEP101E | addgene full sequence | sequence record 192877 | Addgene NGS Result
CTAGCCACCACCACCACCACCACGTGTGAATTACAGGTGACCAGCTCGAATTTCCCCGATCGTTCAAACA
TTTGGCAATAAAGTTTCTTAAGATTGAATCCTGTTGCCGGTCTTGCGATGATTATCATATAATTTCTGTT
GAATTACGTTAAGCATGTAATAATTAACATGTAATGCATGACGTTATTTATGAGATGGGTTTTTATGATT
AGAGTCCCGCAATTATACATTTAATACGCGATAGAAAACAAAATATAGCGCGCAAACTAGGATAAATTAT
CGCGCGCGGTGTCATCTATGTTACTAGATCGGGAATTAAACTATCAGTGTTTGACAGGATATATTGGCGG
GTAAACCTAAGAGAAAAGAGCGTTTATTAGAATAATCGGATATTTAAAAGGGCGTGAAAAGGTTTATCCG
TTCGTCCATTTGTATGTGCATGCCAACCACAGGGTTCCCCTCGGGATCAAAGTACTTTGATCCAACCCCT
CCGCTGCTATAGTGCAGTCGGCTTCTGACGTTCAGTGCAGCCGTCTTCTGAAAACGACATGTCGCACAAG
TCCTAAGTTACGCGACAGGCTGCCGCCCTGCCCTTTTCCTGGCGTTTTCTTGTCGCGTGTTTTAGTCGCA
TAAAGTAGAATACTTGCGACTAGAACCGGAGACATTACGCCATGAACAAGAGCGCCGCCGCTGGCCTGCT
GGGCTATGCCCGCGTCAGCACCGACGACCAGGACTTGACCAACCAACGGGCCGAACTGCACGCGGCCGGC
TGCACCAAGCTGTTTTCCGAGAAGATCACCGGCACCAGGCGCGACCGCCCGGAGCTGGCCAGGATGCTTG
ACCACCTACGCCCTGGCGACGTTGTGACAGTGACCAGGCTAGACCGCCTGGCCCGCAGCACCCGCGACCT
ACTGGACATTGCCGAGCGCATCCAGGAGGCCGGCGCGGGCCTGCGTAGCCTGGCAGAGCCGTGGGCCGAC
ACCACCACGCCGGCCGGCCGCATGGTGTTGACCGTGTTCGCCGGCATTGCCGAGTTCGAGCGTTCCCTAA
TCATCGACCGCACCCGGAGCGGGCGCGAGGCCGCCAAGGCCCGAGGCGTGAAGTTTGGCCCCCGCCCTAC
CCTCACCCCGGCACAGATCGCGCACGCCCGCGAGCTGATCGACCAGGAAGGCCGCACCGTGAAAGAGGCG
GCTGCACTGCTTGGCGTGCATCGCTCGACCCTGTACCGCGCACTTGAGCGCAGCGAGGAAGTGACGCCCA
CCGAGGCCAGGCGGCGCGGTGCCTTCCGTGAGGACGCATTGACCGAGGCCGACGCCCTGGCGGCCGCCGA
GAATGAACGCCAAGAGGAACAAGCATGAAACCGCACCAGGACGGCCAGGACGAACCGTTTTTCATTACCG
AAGAGATCGAGGCGGAGATGATCGCGGCCGGGTACGTGTTCGAGCCGCCCGCGCACGTCTCAACCGTGCG
GCTGCATGAAATCCTGGCCGGTTTGTCTGATGCCAAGCTGGCGGCCTGGCCGGCCAGCTTGGCCGCTGAA
GAAACCGAGCGCCGCCGTCTAAAAAGGTGATGTGTATTTGAGTAAAACAGCTTGCGTCATGCGGTCGCTG
CGTATATGATGCGATGAGTAAATAAACAAATACGCAAGGGGAACGCATGAAGGTTATCGCTGTACTTAAC
CAGAAAGGCGGGTCAGGCAAGACGACCATCGCAACCCATCTAGCCCGCGCCCTGCAACTCGCCGGGGCCG
ATGTTCTGTTAGTCGATTCCGATCCCCAGGGCAGTGCCCGCGATTGGGCGGCCGTGCGGGAAGATCAACC
GCTAACCGTTGTCGGCATCGACCGCCCGACGATTGACCGCGACGTGAAGGCCATCGGCCGGCGCGACTTC
GTAGTGATCGACGGAGCGCCCCAGGCGGCGGACTTGGCTGTGTCCGCGATCAAGGCAGCCGACTTCGTGC
TGATTCCGGTGCAGCCAAGCCCTTACGACATATGGGCCACCGCCGACCTGGTGGAGCTGGTTAAGCAGCG
CATTGAGGTCACGGATGGAAGGCTACAAGCGGCCTTTGTCGTGTCGCGGGCGATCAAAGGCACGCGCATC
GGCGGTGAGGTTGCCGAGGCGCTGGCCGGGTACGAGCTGCCCATTCTTGAGTCCCGTATCACGCAGCGCG
TGAGCTACCCAGGCACTGCCGCCGCCGGCACAACCGTTCTTGAATCAGAACCCGAGGGCGACGCTGCCCG
CGAGGTCCAGGCGCTGGCCGCTGAAATTAAATCAAAACTCATTTGAGTTAATGAGGTAAAGAGAAAATGA
GCAAAAGCACAAACACGCTAAGTGCCGGCCGTCCGAGCGCACGCAGCAGCAAGGCTGCAACGTTGGCCAG
CCTGGCAGACACGCCAGCCATGAAGCGGGTCAACTTTCAGTTGCCGGCGGAGGATCACACCAAGCTGAAG
ATGTACGCGGTACGCCAAGGCAAGACCATTACCGAGCTGCTATCTGAATACATCGCGCAGCTACCAGAGT
AAATGAGCAAATGAATAAATGAGTAGATGAATTTTAGCGGCTAAAGGAGGCGGCATGGAAAATCAAGAAC
AACCAGGCACCGACGCCGTGGAATGCCCCATGTGTGGAGGAACGGGCGGTTGGCCAGGCGTAAGCGGCTG
GGTTGCCTGCCGGCCCTGCAATGGCACTGGAACCCCCAAGCCCGAGGAATCGGCGTGAGCGGTCGCAAAC
CATCCGGCCCGGTACAAATCGGCGCGGCGCTGGGTGATGACCTGGTGGAGAAGTTGAAGGCCGCGCAGGC
CGCCCAGCGGCAACGCATCGAGGCAGAAGCACGCCCCGGTGAATCGTGGCAAGCGGCCGCTGATCGAATC
CGCAAAGAATCCCGGCAACCGCCGGCAGCCGGTGCGCCGTCGATTAGGAAGCCGCCCAAGGGCGACGAGC
AACCAGATTTTTTCGTTCCGATGCTCTATGACGTGGGCACCCGCGATAGTCGCAGCATCATGGACGTGGC
CGTTTTCCGTCTGTCGAAGCGTGACCGACGAGCTGGCGAGGTGATCCGCTACGAGCTTCCAGACGGGCAC
GTAGAGGTTTCCGCAGGGCCGGCCGGCATGGCCAGTGTGTGGGATTACGACCTGGTACTGATGGCGGTTT
CCCATCTAACCGAATCCATGAACCGATACCGGGAAGGGAAGGGAGACAAGCCCGGCCGCGTGTTCCGTCC
ACACGTTGCGGACGTACTCAAGTTCTGCCGGCGAGCCGATGGCGGAAAGCAGAAAGACGACCTGGTAGAA
ACCTGCATTCGGTTAAACACCACGCACGTTGCCATGCAGCGTACGAAGAAGGCCAAGAACGGCCGCCTGG
TGACGGTATCCGAGGGTGAAGCCTTGATTAGCCGCTACAAGATCGTAAAGAGCGAAACCGGGCGGCCGGA
GTACATCGAGATCGAGCTAGCTGATTGGATGTACCGCGAGATCACAGAAGGCAAGAACCCGGACGTGCTG
ACGGTTCACCCCGATTACTTTTTGATCGATCCCGGCATCGGCCGTTTTCTCTACCGCCTGGCACGCCGCG
CCGCAGGCAAGGCAGAAGCCAGATGGTTGTTCAAGACGATCTACGAACGCAGTGGCAGCGCCGGAGAGTT
CAAGAAGTTCTGTTTCACCGTGCGCAAGCTGATCGGGTCAAATGACCTGCCGGAGTACGATTTGAAGGAG
GAGGCGGGGCAGGCTGGCCCGATCCTAGTCATGCGCTACCGCAACCTGATCGAGGGCGAAGCATCCGCCG
GTTCCTAATGTACGGAGCAGATGCTAGGGCAAATTGCCCTAGCAGGGGAAAAAGGTCGAAAAGGTCTCTT
TCCTGTGGATAGCACGTACATTGGGAACCCAAAGCCGTACATTGGGAACCGGAACCCGTACATTGGGAAC
CCAAAGCCGTACATTGGGAACCGGTCACACATGTAAGTGACTGATATAAAAGAGAAAAAAGGCGATTTTT
CCGCCTAAAACTCTTTAAAACTTATTAAAACTCTTAAAACCCGCCTGGCCTGTGCATAACTGTCTGGCCA
GCGCACAGCCGAAGAGCTGCAAAAAGCGCCTACCCTTCGGTCGCTGCGCTCCCTACGCCCCGCCGCTTCG
CGTCGGCCTATCGCGGCCGCTGGCCGCTCAAAAATGGCTGGCCTACGGCCAGGCAATCTACCAGGGCGCG
GACAAGCCGCGCCGTCGCCACTCGACCGCCGGCGCCCACATCAAGGCACCCTGCCTCGCGCGTTTCGGTG
ATGACGGTGAAAACCTCTGACACATGCAGCTCCCGGAGACGGTCACAGCTTGTCTGTAAGCGGATGCCGG
GAGCAGACAAGCCCGTCAGGGCGCGTCAGCGGGTGTTGGCGGGTGTCGGGGCGCAGCCATGACCCAGTCA
CGTAGCGATAGCGGAGTGTATACTGGCTTAACTATGCGGCATCAGAGCAGATTGTACTGAGAGTGCACCA
TATGCGGTGTGAAATACCGCACAGATGCGTAAGGAGAAAATACCGCATCAGGCGCTCTTCCGCTTCCTCG
CTCACTGACTCGCTGCGCTCGGTCGTTCGGCTGCGGCGAGCGGTATCAGCTCACTCAAAGGCGGTAATAC
GGTTATCCACAGAATCAGGGGATAACGCAGGAAAGAACATGTGAGCAAAAGGCCAGCAAAAGGCCAGGAA
CCGTAAAAAGGCCGCGTTGCTGGCGTTTTTCCATAGGCTCCGCCCCCCTGACGAGCATCACAAAAATCGA
CGCTCAAGTCAGAGGTGGCGAAACCCGACAGGACTATAAAGATACCAGGCGTTTCCCCCTGGAAGCTCCC
TCGTGCGCTCTCCTGTTCCGACCCTGCCGCTTACCGGATACCTGTCCGCCTTTCTCCCTTCGGGAAGCGT
GGCGCTTTCTCATAGCTCACGCTGTAGGTATCTCAGTTCGGTGTAGGTCGTTCGCTCCAAGCTGGGCTGT
GTGCACGAACCCCCCGTTCAGCCCGACCGCTGCGCCTTATCCGGTAACTATCGTCTTGAGTCCAACCCGG
TAAGACACGACTTATCGCCACTGGCAGCAGCCACTGGTAACAGGATTAGCAGAGCGAGGTATGTAGGCGG
TGCTACAGAGTTCTTGAAGTGGTGGCCTAACTACGGCTACACTAGAAGGACAGTATTTGGTATCTGCGCT
CTGCTGAAGCCAGTTACCTTCGGAAAAAGAGTTGGTAGCTCTTGATCCGGCAAACAAACCACCGCTGGTA
GCGGTGGTTTTTTTGTTTGCAAGCAGCAGATTACGCGCAGAAAAAAAGGATCTCAAGAAGATCCTTTGAT
CTTTTCTACGGGGTCTGACGCTCAGTGGAACGAAAACTCACGTTAAGGGCTGATGAATCCCCTAATGATT
TTGGTAAAAATCATTAAGTTAAGGTGGATACACATCTTGTCATATGATCAAATGGTTTCGCGAAAAATCA
ATAATCAGACAACAAGATGTGCGAACTCGATATTTTACACGACTCTCTTTACCAATTCTGCCCCGAATTA
CACTTAAAACGACTCAACAGCTTAACGTTGGCTTGCCACGCATTACTTGACTGTAAAACTCTCACTCTTA
CCGAACTTGGCCGTAACCTGCCAACCAAAGCGAGAACAAAACATAACATCAAACGAATCGACCGATTGTT
AGGTAATCGTCACCTCCACAAAGAGCGACTCGCTGTATACCGTTGGCATGCTAGCTTTATCTGTTCGGGC
AATACGATGCCCATTGTACTTGTTGACTGGTCTGATATTCGTGAGCAAAAACGACTTATGGTATTGCGAG
CTTCAGTCGCACTACACGGTCGTTCTGTTACTCTTTATGAGAAAGCGTTCCCGCTTTCAGAGCAATGTTC
AAAGAAAGCTCATGACCAATTTCTAGCCGACCTTGCGAGCATTCTACCGAGTAACACCACACCGCTCATT
GTCAGTGATGCTGGCTTTAAAGTGCCATGGTATAAATCCGTTGAGAAGCTGGGTTGGTACTGGTTAAGTC
GAGTAAGAGGAAAAGTACAATATGCAGACCTAGGAGCGGAAAACTGGAAACCTATCAGCAACTTACATGA
TATGTCATCTAGTCACTCAAAGACTTTAGGCTATAAGAGGCTGACTAAAAGCAATCCAATCTCATGCCAA
ATTCTATTGTATAAATCTCGCTCTAAAGGCCGAAAAAATCAGCGCTCGACACGGACTCATTGTCACCACC
CGTCACCTAAAATCTACTCAGCGTCGGCAAAGGAGCCATGGGTTCTAGCAACTAACTTACCTGTTGAAAT
TCGAACACCCAAACAACTTGTTAATATCTATTCGAAGCGAATGCAGATTGAAGAAACCTTCCGAGACTTG
AAAAGTCCTGCCTACGGACTAGGCCTACGCCATAGCCGAACGAGCAGCTCAGAGCGTTTTGATATCATGC
TGCTAATCGCCCTGATGCTTCAACTAACATGTTGGCTTGCGGGCGTTCATGCTCAGAAACAAGGTTGGGA
CAAGCACTTCCAGGCTAACACAGTCAGAAATCGAAACGTACTCTCAACAGTTCGCTTAGGCATGGAAGTT
TTGCGGCATTCTGGCTACACAATAACAAGGGAAGACTTACTCGTGGCTGCAACCCTACTAGCTCAAAATT
TATTCACACATGGTTACGCTTTGGGGAAATTATGAGGGGATCTCTCAGCGTTAAGGGATTTTGGTCATGC
ATTCTAGGTACTAAAACAATTCATCCAGTAAAATATAATATTTTATTTTCTCCCAATCAGGCTTGATCCC
CAGTAAGTCAAAAAATAGCTCGACATACTGTTCTTCCCCGATATCCTCCCTGATCGACCGGACGCAGAAG
GCAATGTCATACCACTTGTCCGCCCTGCCGCTTCTCCCAAGATCAATAAAGCCACTTACTTTGCCATCTT
TCACAAAGATGTTGCTGTCTCCCAGGTCGCCGTGGGAAAAGACAAGTTCCTCTTCGGGCTTTTCCGTCTT
TAAAAAATCATACAGCTCGCGCGGATCTTTAAATGGAGTGTCTTCTTCCCAGTTTTCGCAATCCACATCG
GCCAGATCGTTATTCAGTAAGTAATCCAATTCGGCTAAGCGGCTGTCTAAGCTATTCGTATAGGGACAAT
CCGATATGTCGATGGAGTGAAAGAGCCTGATGCACTCCGCATACAGCTCGATAATCTTTTCAGGGCTTTG
TTCATCTTCATACTCTTCCGAGCAAAGGACGCCATCGGCCTCACTCATGAGCAGATTGCTCCAGCCATCA
TGCCGTTCAAAGTGCAGGACCTTTGGAACAGGCAGCTTTCCTTCCAGCCATAGCATCATGTCCTTTTCCC
GTTCCACATCATAGGTGGTCCCTTTATACCGGCTGTCCGTCATTTTTAAATATAGGTTTTCATTTTCTCC
CACCAGCTTATATACCTTAGCAGGAGACATTCCTTCCGTATCTTTTACGCAGCGGTATTTTTCGATCAGT
TTTTTCAATTCCGGTGATATTCTCATTTTAGCCATTTATTATTTCCTTCCTCTTTTCTACAGTATTTAAA
GATACCCCAAGAAGCTAATTATAACAAGACGAACTCCAATTCACTGTTCCTTGCATTCTAAAACCTTAAA
TACCAGAAAACAGCTTTTTCAAAGTTGTTTTCAAAGTTGGCGTATAACATAGTATCGACGGAGCCGATTT
TGAAACCGCGGTGATCACAGGCAGCAACGCTCTGTCATCGTTACAATCAACATGCTACCCTCCGCGAGAT
CATCCGTGTTTCAAACCCGGCAGCTTAGTTGCCGTTCTTCCGAATAGCATCGGTAACATGAGCAAAGTCT
GCCGCCTTACAACGGCTCTCCCGCTGACGCCGTCCCGGACTGATGGGCTGCCTGTATCGAGTGGTGATTT
TGTGCCGAGCTGCCGGTCGGGGAGCTGTTGGCTGGCTGGTGGCAGGATATATTGTGGTGTAAACAAATTG
ACGCTTAGACAACTTAATAACACATTGCGGACGTTTTTAATGTACTGAATTAACGCCGAATTAATTCGGG
GGATCTGGATTTTAGTACTGGATTTTGGTTTTAGGAATTAGAAATTTTATTGATAGAAGTATTTTACAAA
TACAAATACATACTAAGGGTTTCTTATATGCTCAACACATGAGCGAAACCCTATAGGAACCCTAATTCCC
TTATCTGGGAACTACTCACACATTATTATGGAGAAACTCGAGCTTGTCGATCGACAGATCCCGGTCGGCA
TCTACTCTATTTCTTTGCCCTCGGACGAGTGCTGGGGCGTCGGTTTCCACTATCGGCGAGTACTTCTACA
CAGCCATCGGTCCAGACGGCCGCGCTTCTGCGGGCGATTTGTGTACGCCCGACAGTCCCGGCTCCGGATC
GGACGATTGCGTCGCATCGACCCTGCGCCCAAGCTGCATCATCGAAATTGCCGTCAACCAAGCTCTGATA
GAGTTGGTCAAGACCAATGCGGAGCATATACGCCCGGAGTCGTGGCGATCCTGCAAGCTCCGGATGCCTC
CGCTCGAAGTAGCGCGTCTGCTGCTCCATACAAGCCAACCACGGCCTCCAGAAGAAGATGTTGGCGACCT
CGTATTGGGAATCCCCGAACATCGCCTCGCTCCAGTCAATGACCGCTGTTATGCGGCCATTGTCCGTCAG
GACATTGTTGGAGCCGAAATCCGCGTGCACGAGGTGCCGGACTTCGGGGCAGTCCTCGGCCCAAAGCATC
AGCTCATCGAGAGCCTGCGCGACGGACGCACTGACGGTGTCGTCCATCACAGTTTGCCAGTGATACACAT
GGGGATCAGCAATCGCGCATATGAAATCACGCCATGTAGTGTATTGACCGATTCCTTGCGGTCCGAATGG
GCCGAACCCGCTCGTCTGGCTAAGATCGGCCGCAGCGATCGCATCCATAGCCTCCGCGACCGGTTGTAGA
ACAGCGGGCAGTTCGGTTTCAGGCAGGTCTTGCAACGTGACACCCTGTGAACGGCGGGAGATGCAATAGG
TCAGGCTCTCGCTAAACTCCCCAATGTCAAGCACTTCCGGAATCGGGAGCGCGGCCGATGCAAAGTGCCG
ATAAACATAACGATCTTTGTAGAAACCATCGGCGCAGCTATTTACCCGCAGGACATATCCACGCCCTCCT
ACATCGAAGCTGAAAGCACGAGATTCTTCGCCCTCCGAGAGCTGCATCAGGTCGGAGACGCTGTCGAACT
TTTCGATCAGAAACTTCTCGACAGACGTCGCGGTGAGTTCAGGCTTTTTCATATCTCATTGCCCCCCGGA
TCTGCGAAAGCTCGAGAGAGATAGATTTGTAGAGAGAGACTGGTGATTTCAGCGTGTCCTCTCCAAATGA
AATGAACTTCCTTATATAGAGGAAGGGTCTTGCGAAGGATAGTGGGATTGTGCGTCATCCCTTACGTCAG
TGGAGATATCACATCAATCCACTTGCTTTGAAGACGTGGTTGGAACGTCTTCTTTTTCCACGATGCTCCT
CGTGGGTGGGGGTCCATCTTTGGGACCACTGTCGGCAGAGGCATCTTGAACGATAGCCTTTCCTTTATCG
CAATGATGGCATTTGTAGGTGCCACCTTCCTTTTCTACTGTCCTTTTGATGAAGTGACAGATAGCTGGGC
AATGGAATCCGAGGAGGTTTCCCGATATTACCCTTTGTTGAAAAGTCTCAATAGCCCTTTGGTCTTCTGA
GACTGTATCTTTGATATTCTTGGAGTAGACGAGAGTGTCGTGCTCCACCATGTTCACATCAATCCACTTG
CTTTGAAGACGTGGTTGGAACGTCTTCTTTTTCCACGATGCTCCTCGTGGGTGGGGGTCCATCTTTGGGA
CCACTGTCGGCAGAGGCATCTTGAACGATAGCCTTTCCTTTATCGCAATGATGGCATTTGTAGGTGCCAC
CTTCCTTTTCTACTGTCCTTTTGATGAAGTGACAGATAGCTGGGCAATGGAATCCGAGGAGGTTTCCCGA
TATTACCCTTTGTTGAAAAGTCTCAATAGCCCTTTGGTCTTCTGAGACTGTATCTTTGATATTCTTGGAG
TAGACGAGAGTGTCGTGCTCCACCATGTTGGGCCCGGCGCGCCGAATTCCCGGGGATCCACTAGTAACGG
CCGCCAGTGTGCTGGAATTCAGGATCAGAAGCTTGATCAGGATATTCTTGTTTAAGATGTTGAACTCTAT
GGAGGTTTGTATGAACTGATGATCTAGGACCGGATAAGTTCCCTTCTTCATAGCGAACTTATTCAAAGAA
TGTTTTGTGTATCATTCTTGTTACATTGTTATTAATGAAAAAATATTATTGGTCATTGGACTGAACACGA
GTGTTAAATATGGACCAGGCCCCAAATAAGATCCATTGATATATGAATTAAATAACAAGAATAAATCGAG
TCACCAAACCACTTGCCTTTTTTAACGAGACTTGTTCACCAACTTGATACAAAAGTCATTATCCTATGCA
AATCAATAATCATACAAAAATATCCAATAACACTAAAAAATTAAAAGAAATGGATAATTTCACAATATGT
TATACGATAAAGAAGTTACTTTTCCAAGAAATTCACTGATTTTATAAGCCCACTTGCATTAGATAAATGG
CAAAAAAAAACAAAAAGGAAAAGAAATAAAGCACGAAGAATTCTAGAAAATACGAAATACGCTTCAATGC
AGTGGGACCCACGGTTCAATTATTGCCAATTTTCAGCTCCACCGTATATTTAAAAAATAAAACGATAATG
CTAAAAAAATATAAATCGTAACGATCGTTAAATCTCAACGGCTGGATCTTATGACGACCGTTAGAAATTG
TGGTTGTCGACGAGTCAGTAATAAACGGCGTCAAAGTGGTTGCAGCCGGCACACACGAGTCGTGTTTATC
AACTCAAAGCACAAATACTTTTCCTCAACCTAAAAATAAGGCAATTAGCCAAAAACAACTTTGCGTGTAA
ACAACGCTCAATACACGTGTCATTTTATTATTAGCTATTGCTTCACCGCCTTAGCTTTCTCGTGACCTAG
TCGTCCTCGTCTTTTCTTCTTCTTCTTCTATAAAACAATACCCAAAGAGCTCTTCTTCTTCACAATTCAG
ATTTCAATTTCTCAAAATCTTAAAAACTTTCTCTCAATTCTCTCTACCGTGATCAAGGTAAATTTCTGTG
TTCCTTATTCTCTCAAAATCTTCGATTTTGTTTTCGTTCGATCCCAATTTCGTATATGTTCTTTGGTTTA
GATTCTGTTAATCTTAGATCGAAGACGATTTTCTGGGTTTGATCGTTAGATATCATCTTAATTCTCGATT
AGGGTTTCATAAATATCATCCGATTTGTTCAAATAATTTGAGTTTTGTCGAATAATTACTCTTCGATTTG
TGATTTCTATCTAGATCTGGTGTTAGTTTCTAGTTTGTGCGATCGAATTTGTCGATTAATCTGAGTTTTT
CTGATTAACAGATGCTCGACCTGCAGATGATCGATAGCAAAGGAGAAGAACTTTTCACTGGAGTTGTCCC
AATTCTTGTTGAATTAGATGGTGATGTTAATGGGCACAAATTTTCTGTCCGTGGAGAGGGTGAAGGTGAT
GCTACAATTGGAAAACTCACCCTTAAATTTATTTGCACTACTGGAAAACTACCTGTTCCATGGCCAACAC
TTGTCACTACTCTGACCTATGGTGTTCAATGCTTTTCCCGTTATCCGGATCACATGAAACGGCATGACTT
TTTCAAGAGTGCCATGCCCGAAGGTTATGTACAGGAACGCACTATATCTTTCAAAGATGACGGGAAATAC
AAGACGCGTGCTGTCGTCAAGTTTGAAGGTGATACCCTTGTTAATCGTATCGAGTTAAAAGGTACTGATT
TTAAAGAAGATGGAAACATTCTCGGACACAAACTCGAGTACAACTTTAACTCACACAATGTATACATCAC
GGCAGACAAACAAAAGAATGGAATCAAAGCTAACTTCACCGTTCGCCACAACGTTGAAGATGGTTCCGTT
CAACTAGCAGACCATTATCAACAAAATACTCCAATTGGCGATGGCCCTGTCCTTTTACCAGACAACCATT
ACCTGTCGACACAAACTGTCCTTTCGAAAGATCCCAACGAAAAGTGAGTTAACG
